>Addgene plasmid #14497 | pIS55 POGK 3'UTR | depositor partial sequence | sequence record 8122 | Author sequence
CACAACGAGCTCTCATTGAATTTTTACACTATAGTAATTTGCATTCCCACATAAGTTTGAGTGTTACGAA
AACATTCCTTTAAAGGGATCTGTGCTACACAAAATATGCCAGGACCTCACAGACAAAGCCATTGCTAGAA
ATGTCATTCCAATGATCAGATCTGGAAACAGGCTGCCATAACCACTTTTCCTTCTTGTAGACTCAGCTCA
CCTGTATATTTAAACTGTTCTTGGCATCTTGAAACACCTATTTCTACTCAGGTACTCATTGTCCTGTTAC
TGATTCACCTTTCTGATCCTTTTCAACCAGTTTTCCCCCAAGGGGGGAAATTTTACTTAACCTCTAGTAT
TTGAACAACTCAATATTTGAATTGTTGCCCCATTTGCTTTTACCTGTACTGTATTCTTGGTCATCTCAAA
TGGCGTCTAAACCCAGCTACTTTGCATTCCAGAAGTTTCCATTCCCTCCAATTCCATCTAGAGTTGTG
