[The description below was written by a language model from this plasmid's Addgene catalogue record.]
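Description:
pIS55 POGK 3'UTR is a mammalian luciferase reporter plasmid built on the pIS1 backbone (about 4.1 kb without insert), which the depositor describes as a Renilla luciferase reporter vector. It is propagated in E. coli as a high-copy plasmid under ampicillin selection. The record does not specify the origin of replication, the promoter driving luciferase expression in mammalian cells, or the polyadenylation signal, and no feature table is available to confirm these elements.

The payload is a roughly 480 bp fragment of the 3' untranslated region of human POGK (also known as BASS2, KRBOX2 or LST003), inserted by restriction cloning between SacI and XbaI sites, both of which are retained. The catalogue lists luciferase as an N-terminal "fusion" on the backbone. Because the insert is a UTR rather than coding sequence, this reflects the fragment sitting downstream of the luciferase open reading frame, so that the reporter transcript carries the POGK 3'UTR in place of, or in addition to, its own untranslated sequence. In this arrangement, any post-transcriptional regulatory elements within the fragment, such as microRNA target sites, can alter the stability or translation of the reporter mRNA, and this shows up as a change in Renilla luciferase activity.

The associated publication concerns the downregulation of large numbers of target mRNAs by microRNAs, so the construct fits use as a reporter to test whether the POGK 3'UTR confers microRNA-dependent repression in transfected mammalian cells. Such assays typically use a second luciferase as a normalisation control and compare against mutated-site versions of the UTR, although the record does not describe these companions or name the microRNA in question.
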