Addgene plasmid #14497: pIS55 POGK 3'UTR
Depositing lab: David Bartel. Depositing organization: Whitehead Institute for Biomedical Research. Publication: Microarray analysis shows that some microRNAs downregulate large numbers of target mRNAs. Lim LP, Lau NC, Garrett-Engele P, Grimson A, Schelter JM, Castle J, Bartel DP, Linsley PS, Johnson JM. Nature. 2005 Feb 17. 433(7027):769-73. 10.1038/nature03315 PubMed 15685193.
Backbone
  Vector backbone: pIS1
  Backbone manufacturer: Bartel Lab
  Backbone size w/o insert (bp): 4085
  Vector type: Mammalian Expression, Luciferase
Growth in bacteria
  Bacterial resistance: Ampicillin, 100 μg/mL
  Growth temperature: 37°C
  Growth strain: DH5alpha
  Copy number: High Copy
Gene/Insert
  Gene/Insert name: POGK 3'UTR (alt name: POGK)
  Species: H. sapiens (human)
  Insert size (bp): 480
  Entrez Gene: POGK (a.k.a. BASS2, KRBOX2, LST003)
  Tag / fusion protein: luciferase (N terminal on backbone)
  Cloning method: Restriction Enzyme; 5′ cloning site SacI (not destroyed); 3′ cloning site XbaI (not destroyed)
  Sequencing primers: 5′ n/a; 3′ EBV rev primer (GTGGTTTGTCCAAACTCATC)
Terms and licenses: Academic/Nonprofit Terms; Industry Terms: Not Available to Industry
Depositor comments: POGK 3'UTR in renilla luciferase reporter plasmid.
How to cite: pIS55 POGK 3'UTR was a gift from David Bartel (Addgene plasmid # 14497 ; http://n2t.net/addgene:14497 ; RRID:Addgene_14497)
